Addgene plasmid #14220: pAG416GPD-ccdB-EYFP
Purpose: (Empty Backbone)
Depositing lab: Susan Lindquist. Depositing organization: Whitehead Institute for Biomedical Research. Publication: A suite of Gateway cloning vectors for high-throughput genetic analysis in Saccharomyces cerevisiae. Alberti S, Gitler AD, Lindquist S. Yeast. 2007 Oct . 24(10):913-9. 10.1002/yea.1502 PubMed 17583893.
Backbone
  Vector backbone: pRS416
  Vector type: Yeast Expression ; Gateway Destination
  Selectable markers: URA3
Growth in bacteria
  Bacterial resistance: Chloramphenicol and Ampicillin, 25 & 100 μg/mL
  Growth temperature: 37°C
  Growth strain: ccdB Survival
  Growth instructions: DB3.1, ccdB Survival
  Copy number: Unknown
Gene/Insert
  Gene/Insert name: None
  Tag / fusion protein: EYFP (C terminal on backbone)
  Cloning method: Gateway Cloning
  Sequencing primers: 5′ GPDPro_F
Terms and licenses: Academic/Nonprofit Terms; Industry Terms: Not Available to Industry
Depositor comments: Type of plasmid: CEN. This plasmid contains the Gateway technology from Invitrogen; Invitrogen requires purchasing of Gateway Clonase for carrying out the Gateway recombinational cloning reaction http://www.invitrogen.com Please note that the full plasmid sequence is provided as a reference only, and may not match the exact sequence of the plasmid.
How to cite: pAG416GPD-ccdB-EYFP was a gift from Susan Lindquist (Addgene plasmid # 14220 ; http://n2t.net/addgene:14220 ; RRID:Addgene_14220)
