[The description below was written by a language model from this plasmid's Addgene catalogue record and pLannotate feature annotations shown in this document.]
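Description:
pAG416GPD-ccdB-EYFP is an empty Gateway destination vector for constitutive protein expression in Saccharomyces cerevisiae, built on the pRS416 shuttle backbone. In yeast it is maintained as a centromeric plasmid through a CEN6/ARS element, which typically keeps it at low copy number, and it is selected by URA3, an auxotrophic marker that can also be counterselected with 5-fluoroorotic acid. In E. coli it replicates from a ColE1/pUC-type origin and carries an ampicillin resistance gene. An f1 origin and remnants of the pBluescript-style lac/lacZα region with flanking T3 and T7 promoters are also annotated in the backbone.

The expression unit consists of the GPD (TDH3, glyceraldehyde-3-phosphate dehydrogenase) promoter, a Gateway cassette bounded by attR1 and attR2, an EYFP coding sequence and the CYC1 terminator. The cassette holds a chloramphenicol resistance gene and the ccdB toxin gene. Because CcdB poisons gyrase in ordinary strains, the unrecombined vector must be propagated in a ccdB-tolerant host, with selection for both chloramphenicol and ampicillin. In an LR recombination with an entry clone, the open reading frame of interest replaces the cassette, and ccdB then provides negative selection against unrecombined plasmid in standard E. coli. The inserted gene lies upstream of EYFP, so an in-frame insert lacking a stop codon is expressed as a C-terminal EYFP fusion.

The plasmid belongs to a suite of yeast Gateway vectors designed for high-throughput genetic analysis, and this member suits fluorescence-based work on tagged proteins, such as localization studies. The depositor notes that the full sequence is a reference and may not match the physical plasmid exactly.
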