Features (pLannotate 1.2.2; 29 found; start..end, strand, type, name):
     70..573     -  misc_feature   CEN/ARS: S. cerevisiae CEN6 centromere fused to an autonomously replicating sequence
    610..714     +  promoter       AmpR promoter: bla
    715..1575    +  CDS            AmpR: β-lactamase; bla; confers resistance to ampicillin, carbenicillin, and related antibiotics
   1746..2334    +  rep_origin     ori: high-copy-number ColE1/pMB1/pBR322/pUC origin of replication
   2517..2609    +  CDS            lacI (fragment): lac repressor; lacI; The lac repressor binds to the lac operator to inhibit transcription in E. coli. This inhibition can be relieved by adding lactose or isopropyl-β-D-thiogalactopyranoside (IPTG).
   2622..2643    +  protein_bind   CAP binding site: CAP binding activates transcription in the presence of cAMP. E. coli catabolite activator protein
   2658..2688    +  promoter       lac promoter: promoter for the E. coli lac operon
   2696..2712    +  protein_bind   lac operator: The lac repressor binds to the lac operator to inhibit transcription in E. coli. This inhibition can be relieved by adding lactose or isopropyl-β-D-thiogalactopyranoside (IPTG). lac repressor encoded by lacI
   2757..2775    +  promoter       T3 promoter: promoter for bacteriophage T3 RNA polymerase
   2804..3448    +  promoter       GAP promoter: S. cerevisiae TDH3; promoter for glyceraldehyde-3-phosphate dehydrogenase
   3454..3474    +  misc_feature   MCS (fragment): pBluescript multiple cloning site
   3478..3602    +  protein_bind   attR1: mutant version of attR; recombination site for the Gateway® LR reaction LR Clonase™
   3627..3657    +  promoter       lac UV5 promoter: E. coli lac promoter with an "up" mutation
   3681..3710    +  promoter       cat promoter (fragment): promoter of the E. coli cat gene encoding chloramphenicol acetyltransferase
   3711..4370    +  CDS            CmR: chloramphenicol acetyltransferase; cat; confers resistance to chloramphenicol
   4552..4710    +  CDS            ccdA (fragment): CCDA_ECO57 - Also known as H, letA. Experimental evidence at protein level: Swiss-Prot protein existence level 1. Antitoxin component of a type II toxin-antitoxin (TA) system which inhibits the post-segregational killing (PSK) of plasmid-free cells, also referred to as a plasmid addiction system. Binds to and blocks the activity of CcdB; will also remove bound CcdB protein from the CcdB-GyrA complex by forming a CcdA-CcdB complex, a process termed rejuvenation. Functions as a transcriptional corepressor for the ccdAB operon, repression also requires CcdB (By similarity). From Escherichia coli
   4715..5017    +  CDS            ccdB: CCDB_ECOLI - Also known as G, letB, letD. Experimental evidence at protein level: Swiss-Prot protein existence level 1. Toxic component of a type II toxin-antitoxin (TA) system, functioning in plasmid maintainence. Responsible for the post- segregational killing (PSK) of plasmid-free cells, also referred to as a plasmid addiction system. Half-life of over 2 hours. Cell killing by CcdB is accompanied by filamentation, defects in chromosome and plasmid segregation, defects in cell division, formation of anucleate cells, decreased DNA synthesis and plasmid loss. Interferes with the activity of DN
   5061..5185    -  protein_bind   attR2: mutant version of attR; recombination site for the Gateway® LR reaction LR Clonase™
   5189..5216    +  misc_feature   MCS (fragment): pBluescript multiple cloning site
   5217..5936    +  CDS            EYFP: enhanced YFP mammalian codon-optimized
   5943..6190    +  terminator     CYC1 terminator: S. cerevisiae CYC1; transcription terminator for CYC1
   6209..6227    -  promoter       T7 promoter: promoter for bacteriophage T7 RNA polymerase
   6235..6390    +  CDS            lacZα (fragment): LacZα fragment of β-galactosidase; lacZ fragment
   6398..6853    +  rep_origin     f1 ori (sequence partly withheld): f1 bacteriophage origin of replication; arrow indicates direction of (+) strand synthesis
   6854..6905    -  misc_feature   bom (fragment): basis of mobility region from pBR322
   6984..7787    -  CDS            URA3: orotidine-5'-phosphate decarboxylase, required for uracil biosynthesis; S. cerevisiae URA3; yeast auxotrophic marker, counterselectable with 5-fluoroorotic acid (5-FOA)
   7788..8003    -  promoter       URA3 promoter: S. cerevisiae URA3
   8018..8067    -  misc_feature   bom (fragment): basis of mobility region from pBR322
   8169..1       -  CDS            rop (fragment) (across the origin): Rop protein, which maintains plasmids at low copy number; rop
>Addgene plasmid #14220 | pAG416GPD-ccdB-EYFP | depositor full sequence | sequence record 7883 | Author sequence
GACGAAAGGGCCTCGTGATACGCCTATTTTTATAGGTTAATGTCATGATAATAATGGTTTCTTAGGACGG
ATCGCTTGCCTGTAACTTACACGCGCCTCGTATCTTTTAATGATGGAATAATTTGGGAATTTACTCTGTG
TTTATTTATTTTTATGTTTTGTATTTGGATTTTAGAAAGTAAATAAAGAAGGTAGAAGAGTTACGGAATG
AAGAAAAAAAAATAAACAAAGGTTTAAAAAATTTCAACAAAAAGCGTACTTTACATATATATTTATTAGA
CAAGAAAAGCAGATTAAATAGATATACATTCGATTAACGATAAGTAAAATGTAAAATCACAGGATTTTCG
TGTGTGGTCTTCTACACAGACAAGATGAAACAATTCGGCATTAATACCTGAGAGCAGGAAGAGCAAGATA
AAAGGTAGTATTTGTTGGCGATCCCCCTAGAGTCTTTTACATCTTCGGAAAACAAAAACTATTTTTTCTT
TAATTTCTTTTTTTACTTTCTATTTTTAATTTATATATTTATATTAAAAAATTTAAATTATAATTATTTT
TATAGCACGTGATGAAAAGGACCCAGGTGGCACTTTTCGGGGAAATGTGCGCGGAACCCCTATTTGTTTA
TTTTTCTAAATACATTCAAATATGTATCCGCTCATGAGACAATAACCCTGATAAATGCTTCAATAATATT
GAAAAAGGAAGAGTATGAGTATTCAACATTTCCGTGTCGCCCTTATTCCCTTTTTTGCGGCATTTTGCCT
TCCTGTTTTTGCTCACCCAGAAACGCTGGTGAAAGTAAAAGATGCTGAAGATCAGTTGGGTGCACGAGTG
GGTTACATCGAACTGGATCTCAACAGCGGTAAGATCCTTGAGAGTTTTCGCCCCGAAGAACGTTTTCCAA
TGATGAGCACTTTTAAAGTTCTGCTATGTGGCGCGGTATTATCCCGTATTGACGCCGGGCAAGAGCAACT
CGGTCGCCGCATACACTATTCTCAGAATGACTTGGTTGAGTACTCACCAGTCACAGAAAAGCATCTTACG
GATGGCATGACAGTAAGAGAATTATGCAGTGCTGCCATAACCATGAGTGATAACACTGCGGCCAACTTAC
TTCTGACAACGATCGGAGGACCGAAGGAGCTAACCGCTTTTTTGCACAACATGGGGGATCATGTAACTCG
CCTTGATCGTTGGGAACCGGAGCTGAATGAAGCCATACCAAACGACGAGCGTGACACCACGATGCCTGTA
GCAATGGCAACAACGTTGCGCAAACTATTAACTGGCGAACTACTTACTCTAGCTTCCCGGCAACAATTAA
TAGACTGGATGGAGGCGGATAAAGTTGCAGGACCACTTCTGCGCTCGGCCCTTCCGGCTGGCTGGTTTAT
TGCTGATAAATCTGGAGCCGGTGAGCGTGGGTCTCGCGGTATCATTGCAGCACTGGGGCCAGATGGTAAG
CCCTCCCGTATCGTAGTTATCTACACGACGGGGAGTCAGGCAACTATGGATGAACGAAATAGACAGATCG
CTGAGATAGGTGCCTCACTGATTAAGCATTGGTAACTGTCAGACCAAGTTTACTCATATATACTTTAGAT
TGATTTAAAACTTCATTTTTAATTTAAAAGGATCTAGGTGAAGATCCTTTTTGATAATCTCATGACCAAA
ATCCCTTAACGTGAGTTTTCGTTCCACTGAGCGTCAGACCCCGTAGAAAAGATCAAAGGATCTTCTTGAG
ATCCTTTTTTTCTGCGCGTAATCTGCTGCTTGCAAACAAAAAAACCACCGCTACCAGCGGTGGTTTGTTT
GCCGGATCAAGAGCTACCAACTCTTTTTCCGAAGGTAACTGGCTTCAGCAGAGCGCAGATACCAAATACT
GTCCTTCTAGTGTAGCCGTAGTTAGGCCACCACTTCAAGAACTCTGTAGCACCGCCTACATACCTCGCTC
TGCTAATCCTGTTACCAGTGGCTGCTGCCAGTGGCGATAAGTCGTGTCTTACCGGGTTGGACTCAAGACG
ATAGTTACCGGATAAGGCGCAGCGGTCGGGCTGAACGGGGGGTTCGTGCACACAGCCCAGCTTGGAGCGA
ACGACCTACACCGAACTGAGATACCTACAGCGTGAGCTATGAGAAAGCGCCACGCTTCCCGAAGGGAGAA
AGGCGGACAGGTATCCGGTAAGCGGCAGGGTCGGAACAGGAGAGCGCACGAGGGAGCTTCCAGGGGGAAA
CGCCTGGTATCTTTATAGTCCTGTCGGGTTTCGCCACCTCTGACTTGAGCGTCGATTTTTGTGATGCTCG
TCAGGGGGGCGGAGCCTATGGAAAAACGCCAGCAACGCGGCCTTTTTACGGTTCCTGGCCTTTTGCTGGC
CTTTTGCTCACATGTTCTTTCCTGCGTTATCCCCTGATTCTGTGGATAACCGTATTACCGCCTTTGAGTG
AGCTGATACCGCTCGCCGCAGCCGAACGACCGAGCGCAGCGAGTCAGTGAGCGAGGAAGCGGAAGAGCGC
CCAATACGCAAACCGCCTCTCCCCGCGCGTTGGCCGATTCATTAATGCAGCTGGCACGACAGGTTTCCCG
ACTGGAAAGCGGGCAGTGAGCGCAACGCAATTAATGTGAGTTACCTCACTCATTAGGCACCCCAGGCTTT
ACACTTTATGCTTCCGGCTCCTATGTTGTGTGGAATTGTGAGCGGATAACAATTTCACACAGGAAACAGC
TATGACCATGATTACGCCAAGCGCGCAATTAACCCTCACTAAAGGGAACAAAAGCTGGAGCTCTTCGAGT
TTATCATTATCAATACTCGCCATTTCAAAGAATACGTAAATAATTAATAGTAGTGATTTTCCTAACTTTA
TTTAGTCAAAAAATTAGCCTTTTAATTCTGCTGTAACCCGTACATGCCCAAAATAGGGGGCGGGTTACAC
AGAATATATAACACCGAAGGTGCCTGGGTGAACAGGTTTATTCCTGGCATCCACTAAATATAATGGAGCC
CGCTTTTTAAGCTGGCATCCAGAAAAAAAAAGAATCCCAGCACCAAAATATTGTTTTCTTCACCAACCAT
CAGTTCATAGGTCCATTCTCTTAGCGCAACTACAGAGAACAGGGGCACAAACAGGCAAAAAACGGGCACA
ACCTCAATGGAGTGATGCAACCTGCCTGGAGTAAATGATGACACAAGGCAATTGACCCACGCATGTATCT
ATCTCATTTTCTTACACCTTCTATTACCTTCTGCTCTCTCTGATTTGGAAAAAGCTGAAAAAAAAGGTTG
AAACCAGTTCCCTGAAATTATTCCCCTACTTGACTAATAAGTATATAAAGACGGTAGGTATTGATTGTAA
TTCTGTAAATCTATTTCTTAAACTTCTTAAATTCTACTTTTATAGTTAGTCTTTTTTTTAGTTTTAAAAC
ACCAGAACTTAGTTTCGACGGATTCTAGAACTAGTGGATCCCCCATCACAAGTTTGTACAAAAAAGCTGA
ACGAGAAACGTAAAATGATATAAATATCAATATATTAAATTAGATTTTGCATAAAAAACAGACTACATAA
TACTGTAAAACACAACATATCCAGTCACTATGGCGGCCGCATTAGGCACCCCAGGCTTTACACTTTATGC
TTCCGGCTCGTATAATGTGTGGATTTTGAGTTAGGATCCGTCGAGATTTTCAGGAGCTAAGGAAGCTAAA
ATGGAGAAAAAAATCACTGGATATACCACCGTTGATATATCCCAATGGCATCGTAAAGAACATTTTGAGG
CATTTCAGTCAGTTGCTCAATGTACCTATAACCAGACCGTTCAGCTGGATATTACGGCCTTTTTAAAGAC
CGTAAAGAAAAATAAGCACAAGTTTTATCCGGCCTTTATTCACATTCTTGCCCGCCTGATGAATGCTCAT
CCGGAATTCCGTATGGCAATGAAAGACGGTGAGCTGGTGATATGGGATAGTGTTCACCCTTGTTACACCG
TTTTCCATGAGCAAACTGAAACGTTTTCATCGCTCTGGAGTGAATACCACGACGATTTCCGGCAGTTTCT
ACACATATATTCGCAAGATGTGGCGTGTTACGGTGAAAACCTGGCCTATTTCCCTAAAGGGTTTATTGAG
AATATGTTTTTCGTCTCAGCCAATCCCTGGGTGAGTTTCACCAGTTTTGATTTAAACGTGGCCAATATGG
ACAACTTCTTCGCCCCCGTTTTCACCATGGGCAAATATTATACGCAAGGCGACAAGGTGCTGATGCCGCT
GGCGATTCAGGTTCATCATGCCGTCTGTGATGGCTTCCATGTCGGCAGAATGCTTAATGAATTACAACAG
TACTGCGATGAGTGGCAGGGCGGGGCGTAAACGCCGCGTGGATCCGGCTTACTAAAAGCCAGATAACAGT
ATGCGTATTTGCGCGCTGATTTTTGCGGTATAAGAATATATACTGATATGTATACCCGAAGTATGTCAAA
AAGAGGTATGCTATGAAGCAGCGTATTACAGTGACAGTTGACAGCGACAGCTATCAGTTGCTCAAGGCAT
ATATGATGTCAATATCTCCGGTCTGGTAAGCACAACCATGCAGAATGAAGCCCGTCGTCTGCGTGCCGAA
CGCTGGAAAGCGGAAAATCAGGAAGGGATGGCTGAGGTCGCCCGGTTTATTGAAATGAACGGCTCTTTTG
CTGACGAGAACAGGGGCTGGTGAAATGCAGTTTAAGGTTTACACCTATAAAAGAGAGAGCCGTTATCGTC
TGTTTGTGGATGTACAGAGTGATATTATTGACACGCCCGGGCGACGGATGGTGATCCCCCTGGCCAGTGC
ACGTCTGCTGTCAGATAAAGTCTCCCGTGAACTTTACCCGGTGGTGCATATCGGGGATGAAAGCTGGCGC
ATGATGACCACCGATATGGCCAGTGTGCCGGTCTCCGTTATCGGGGAAGAAGTGGCTGATCTCAGCCACC
GCGAAAATGACATCAAAAACGCCATTAACCTGATGTTCTGGGGAATATAAATGTCAGGCTCCCTTATACA
CAGCCAGTCTGCAGGTCGACCATAGTGACTGGATATGTTGTGTTTTACAGTATTATGTAGTCTGTTTTTT
ATGCAAAATCTAATTTAATATATTGATATTTATATCATTTTACGTTTCTCGTTCAGCTTTCTTGTACAAA
GTGGTGATGGGCTGCAGGAATTCGATATCAAGCTTAATGGTGAGCAAGGGCGAGGAGCTGTTCACCGGGG
TGGTGCCCATCCTGGTCGAGCTGGACGGCGACGTAAACGGCCACAAGTTCAGCGTGTCCGGCGAGGGCGA
GGGCGATGCCACCTACGGCAAGCTGACCCTGAAGTTCATCTGCACCACCGGCAAGCTGCCCGTGCCCTGG
CCCACCCTCGTGACCACCTTCGGCTACGGCCTGCAGTGCTTCGCCCGCTACCCCGACCACATGAAGCAGC
ACGACTTCTTCAAGTCCGCCATGCCCGAAGGCTACGTCCAGGAGCGCACCATCTTCTTCAAGGACGACGG
CAACTACAAGACCCGCGCCGAGGTGAAGTTCGAGGGCGACACCCTGGTGAACCGCATCGAGCTGAAGGGC
ATCGACTTCAAGGAGGACGGCAACATCCTGGGGCACAAGCTGGAGTACAACTACAACAGCCACAACGTCT
ATATCATGGCCGACAAGCAGAAGAACGGCATCAAGGTGAACTTCAAGATCCGCCACAACATCGAGGACGG
CAGCGTGCAGCTCGCCGACCACTACCAGCAGAACACCCCCATCGGCGACGGCCCCGTGCTGCTGCCCGAC
AACCACTACCTGAGCTACCAGTCCGCCCTGAGCAAAGACCCCAACGAGAAGCGCGATCACATGGTCCTGC
TGGAGTTCGTGACCGCCGCCGGGATCACTCTCGGCATGGACGAGCTGTACAAGTAACTCGAGTCATGTAA
TTAGTTATGTCACGCTTACATTCACGCCCTCCCCCCACATCCGCTCTAACCGAAAAGGAAGGAGTTAGAC
AACCTGAAGTCTAGGTCCCTATTTATTTTTTTATAGTTATGTTAGTATTAAGAACGTTATTTATATTTCA
AATTTTTCTTTTTTTTCTGTACAGACGCGTGTACGCATGTAACATTATACTGAAAACCTTGCTTGAGAAG
GTTTTGGGACGCTCGAAGGCTTTAATTTGCGGCCGGTACCCAATTCGCCCTATAGTGAGTCGTATTACGC
GCGCTCACTGGCCGTCGTTTTACAACGTCGTGACTGGGAAAACCCTGGCGTTACCCAACTTAATCGCCTT
GCAGCACATCCCCCTTTCGCCAGCTGGCGTAATAGCGAAGAGGCCCGCACCGATCGCCCTTCCCAACAGT
TGCGCAGCCTGAATGGCGAATGGCGCG
[124 nt withheld, positions 6398-6521]
C
[91 nt withheld, positions 6523-6613]
A
[49 nt withheld, positions 6615-6663]
CCTTTGACGTTGGAGTCCACGTTCTTT
[37 nt withheld, positions 6691-6727]
ACCCTATCTCGGTCTATTCTTTTGATTTATAAGGGATTTTGCCGATTTCGGCCTATTGGTTAAAAAATGA
GCTGATTTAACAAAAATTTAACGCGAATTTTAACAAAATATTAACGTTTACAATTTCCTGATGCGGTATT
TTCTCCTTACGCATCTGTGCGGTATTTCACACCGCATAGGGTAATAACTGATATAATTAAATTGAAGCTC
TAATTTGTGAGTTTAGTATACATGCATTTACTTATAATACAGTTTTTTAGTTTTGCTGGCCGCATCTTCT
CAAATATGCTTCCCAGCCTGCTTTTCTGTAACGTTCACCCTCTACCTTAGCATCCCTTCCCTTTGCAAAT
AGTCCTCTTCCAACAATAATAATGTCAGATCCTGTAGAGACCACATCATCCACGGTTCTATACTGTTGAC
CCAATGCGTCTCCCTTGTCATCTAAACCCACACCGGGTGTCATAATCAACCAATCGTAACCTTCATCTCT
TCCACCCATGTCTCTTTGAGCAATAAAGCCGATAACAAAATCTTTGTCGCTCTTCGCAATGTCAACAGTA
CCCTTAGTATATTCTCCAGTAGATAGGGAGCCCTTGCATGACAATTCTGCTAACATCAAAAGGCCTCTAG
GTTCCTTTGTTACTTCTTCTGCCGCCTGCTTCAAACCGCTAACAATACCTGGGCCCACCACACCGTGTGC
ATTCGTAATGTCTGCCCATTCTGCTATTCTGTATACACCCGCAGAGTACTGCAATTTGACTGTATTACCA
ATGTCAGCAAATTTTCTGTCTTCGAAGAGTAAAAAATTGTACTTGGCGGATAATGCCTTTAGCGGCTTAA
CTGTGCCCTCCATGGAAAAATCAGTCAAGATATCCACATGTGTTTTTAGTAAACAAATTTTGGGACCTAA
TGCTTCAACTAACTCCAGTAATTCCTTGGTGGTACGAACATCCAATGAAGCACACAAGTTTGTTTGCTTT
TCGTGCATGATATTAAATAGCTTGGCAGCAACAGGACTAGGATGAGTAGCAGCACGTTCCTTATATGTAG
CTTTCGACATGATTTATCTTCGTTTCCTGCAGGTTTTTGTTCTGTGCAGTTGGGTTAAGAATACTGGGCA
ATTTCATGTTTCTTCAACACTACATATGCGTATATATACCAATCTAAGTCTGTGCTCCTTCCTTCGTTCT
TCCTTCTGTTCGGAGATTACCGAATCAAAAAAATTTCAAAGAAACCGAAATCAAAAAAAAGAATAAAAAA
AAAATGATGAATTGAATTGAAAAGCTGTGGTATGGTGCACTCTCAGTACAATCTGCTCTGATGCCGCATA
GTTAAGCCAGCCCCGACACCCGCCAACACCCGCTGACGCGCCCTGACGGGCTTGTCTGCTCCCGGCATCC
GCTTACAGACAAGCTGTGACCGTCTCCGGGAGCTGCATGTGTCAGAGGTTTTCACCGTCATCACCGAAAC
GCGCGA
