>Addgene plasmid #14220 | pAG416GPD-ccdB-EYFP | addgene partial sequence | sequence record 20625 | 14220 with pRS_marker
CATTTTTTTTTTATTCTTTTTTTTGATTTCGGTTTCCTTGAAATTTTTTTGATTCGGTAATCTCCGAACA
GAAGGAAGAACGAAGGAAGGAGCACAGACTTAGATTGGTATATATACGCATATGTAGTGTTGAAGAAACA
TGAAATTGCCCAGTATTCTTAACCCAACTGCACAGAACAAAAACCTGCAGGAAACGAAGATAAATCATGT
CGAAAGCTACATATAAGGAACGTGCTGCTACTCATCCTAGTCCTGTTGCTGCCAAGCTATTTAATATCAT
GCACGAAAAGCAAACAAACTTGTGTGCTTCATTGGATGTTCGTACCACCAAGGAATTACTGGAGTTAGTT
GAAGCATTAGGTCCCAAAATTTGTTTACTAAAAACACATGTGGATATCTTGACTGATTTTTCCATGGAGG
GCACAGTTAAGCCGCTAAAGGCATTATCCGCCAAGTACAATTTTTTACTCTTCGAAGACAGAAAATTTGC
TGACATTGGTAATACAGTCAAATTGCAGTACTCTGCGGGTGTATACAGAATAGCAGAATGGGCAGACATT
ACGAATGCACACGGTGTGGTGGGCCCAGGTATTGTTAGCGGTTTGAAGCAGGCGGCAGAAGAAGTAACAA
AGGAACCTAGAGGCCTTTTGATGTTAGCAGAATTGTCATGCAAGGGCTCCCTATCTACTGGAGAATATAC
TAAGGGTACTGTTGACATTGCGAAGAGCGACAA
