>Addgene plasmid #14220 | pAG416GPD-ccdB-EYFP | addgene partial sequence | sequence record 20626 | 14220 with GW5
AAGCCTGGGGGTGCCTAATGCGGCCGCCATAGTGACTGGATATGTTGTGTTTTACAGTATTATGTAGTCT
GTTTTTTATGCAAAATCTAATTTAATATATTGATATTTATATCATTTTACGTTTCTCGTTCAGCTTTTTT
GTACAAACTTGTGATGGGGGATCCACTAGTTCTAGAATCCGTCGAAACTAAGTTCTGGTGTTTTAAAACT
AAAAAAAAGACTAACTATAAAAGTAGAATTTAAGAAGTTTAAGAAATAGATTTACAGAATTACAATCAAT
ACCTACCGTCTTTATATACTTATTAGTCAAGTAGGGGAATAATTTCAGGGAACTGGTTTCAACCTTTTTT
TTCAGCTTTTTCCAAATCAGAGAGAGCAGAAGGTAATAGAAGGTGTAAGAAAATGAGATAGATACATGCG
TGGGTCAATTGCCTTGTGTCATCATTTACTCCAGGCAGGTTGCATCACTCCATTGAGGTTGTGCCCGTTT
TTTGCCTGTTTGTGCCCCTGTTCTCTGTAGTTGCGCTAAGAGAATGGACCTATGAACTGATGGTTGGTGA
AAAAAACAATATTTTGGTG
