>Addgene plasmid #14220 | pAG416GPD-ccdB-EYFP | addgene partial sequence | sequence record 20627 | 14220 with GW3
GGGAAGAAGTGGCTGATCTCAGCCACCGCGAAAATGACATCAAAAACGCCATTAACCTGATGTTCTGGGG
AATATAAATGTCAGGCTCCCTTATACACAGCCAGTCTGCAGGTCGACCATAGTGACTGGATATGTTGTGT
TTTACAGTATTATGTAGTCTGTTTTTTATGCAAAATCTAATTTAATATATTGATATTTATATCATTTTAC
GTTTCTCGTTCAGCTTTCTTGTACAAAGTGGTGATGGGCTGCAGGAATTCGATATCAAGCTTAATGGTGA
GCAAGGGCGAGGAGCTGTTCACCGGGGTGGTGCCCATCCTGGTCGAGCTGGACGGCGACGTAAACGGCCA
CAAGTTCAGCGTGTCCGGCGAGGGCGAGGGCGATGCCACCTACGGCAAGCTGACCCTGAAGTTCATCTGC
ACCACCGGCAAGCTGCCCGTGCCCTGGCCCACCCTCGTGACCACCTTCGGCTACGGCCTGCAGTGCTTCG
CCCGCTACCCCGACCACATGAAGCAGCACGACTTCTTCAAGTCCGCCATGCCCGAAGGCTACGTCCAGGA
GCGCACCATCTTCTTCAAGGACGACGGCAACTACAAGACCCGCGCCGAGGTGAAGTTCGAGGGCGACACC
CTGGTGAACCGCATCGAGCTGA
